Addgene plasmid #200818: pCAGGS-MTS(S12A)-EGFP-V5
Purpose: expresses MTS(S12A)-EGFP-V5 in mammalian cells
Depositing lab: Hung-Chun Chang. Depositing organization: Lingang Laboratory.
Backbone
  Vector backbone: pCAGGS
  Backbone size w/o insert (bp): 4859
  Total vector size (bp): 5708
  Vector type: Mammalian Expression
Growth in bacteria
  Bacterial resistance: Ampicillin, 100 μg/mL
  Growth temperature: 37°C
  Growth strain: DH5alpha
  Copy number: High Copy
Gene/Insert
  Gene/Insert name: EGFP
  Insert size (bp): 849
  Mutation: S12A in MTS
  Promoter: CAG
  Tag / fusion protein: V5 (C terminal on insert); mitochondrial targeting sequence (MTS) (N terminal on insert)
  Cloning method: Restriction Enzyme; 5′ cloning site NotI (not destroyed); 3′ cloning site MluI (not destroyed)
  Sequencing primers: 5′ GTTCGGCTTCTGGCGTGTGAC; 3′ TATGTCCTTCCGAGTGAGAGAC
Terms and licenses: Academic/Nonprofit Terms; Industry Terms: Not Available to Industry
How to cite: pCAGGS-MTS(S12A)-EGFP-V5 was a gift from Hung-Chun Chang (Addgene plasmid # 200818 ; http://n2t.net/addgene:200818 ; RRID:Addgene_200818)
