[The description below was written by a language model from this plasmid's Addgene catalogue record and pLannotate feature annotations shown in this document.]
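Description:
pCAGGS-MTS(S12A)-EGFP-V5 is a mammalian expression plasmid of about 5.7 kb built on the pCAGGS backbone. It is propagated in E. coli from a high-copy ColE1/pUC-type origin and selected with ampicillin through the bla (AmpR) gene and its own promoter. No mammalian selection marker is recorded, so it is suited to transient transfection. The backbone also carries an SV40 origin of replication, which can support episomal amplification in cells expressing SV40 large T antigen. Remnants of lac promoter/operator and lacI sequences are also annotated; these are vector leftovers with no stated role.

Expression is driven by the CAG promoter. The feature table shows its CMV immediate-early enhancer and the chimeric chicken β-actin/rabbit β-globin intron, while the β-actin core promoter that would lie between them is not separately annotated. The roughly 850 bp insert, cloned between NotI and MluI sites that both remain intact, encodes an N-terminal mitochondrial targeting sequence fused to EGFP, followed by a C-terminal V5 epitope tag. The annotation identifies the targeting sequence as a fragment of human TFAM, the mitochondrial transcription factor, and the catalogue entry records a serine-to-alanine substitution at position 12 of this presequence. The transcript is terminated by the rabbit β-globin polyadenylation signal. The short HBB fragments flanking the insert are most likely β-globin exon sequence belonging to the pCAGGS cassette rather than part of the fusion.

The construct expresses a fluorescent, V5-detectable reporter for mitochondrial localisation. The S12A change removes a potential phosphorylation site, so comparison with a wild-type presequence is a plausible use, but the record states neither the rationale for the mutation nor such a comparison.
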