Features (pLannotate 1.2.2; 19 found; start..end, strand, type, name):
      5..384     +  enhancer       CMV enhancer: human cytomegalovirus immediate early enhancer
    662..1678    +  intron         chimeric intron: chimera between introns from chicken β-actin and rabbit β-globin
   1676..1732    +  CDS            HBB (fragment): HBB_LEPEU - Experimental evidence at protein level: Swiss-Prot protein existence level 1. Involved in oxygen transport from the lung to the various peripheral tissues. From Lepus europaeus (European hare).
   1745..1873    +  CDS            TFAM (fragment): TFAM_HUMAN - Also known as TCF6, TCF6L2. Experimental evidence at protein level: Swiss-Prot protein existence level 1. Binds to the mitochondrial light strand promoter and functions in mitochondrial transcription regulation (PubMed:29445193, PubMed:32183942). Component of the mitochondrial transcription initiation complex, composed at least of TFB2M, TFAM and POLRMT that is required for basal transcription of mitochondrial DNA (PubMed:29149603). In this complex, TFAM recruits POLRMT to a specific promoter whereas TFB2M induces structural changes in POLRMT to enable promoter opening and trappin
   1877..2593    +  CDS            EGFP: EGFP is a basic (constitutively fluorescent) green fluorescent protein published in 1996, derived from Aequorea victoria. It is reported to be a rapidly-maturing weak dimer with moderate acid sensitivity.
   2612..2653    +  CDS            V5 tag: epitope tag from simian virus 5
   2657..2734    +  CDS            HBB (fragment): HBB_PONPY - Experimental evidence at transcript level: Swiss-Prot protein existence level 2. Involved in oxygen transport from the lung to the various peripheral tissues. From Pongo pygmaeus (Bornean orangutan).
   2805..2860    +  polyA_signal   β-globin poly(A) signal: rabbit β-globin polyadenylation signal (Gil and Proudfoot, 1987)
   3245..3261    -  protein_bind   lac operator: The lac repressor binds to the lac operator to inhibit transcription in E. coli. This inhibition can be relieved by adding lactose or isopropyl-β-D-thiogalactopyranoside (IPTG). lac repressor encoded by lacI
   3269..3299    -  promoter       lac promoter: promoter for the E. coli lac operon
   3314..3335    -  protein_bind   CAP binding site: CAP binding activates transcription in the presence of cAMP. E. coli catabolite activator protein
   3348..3387    -  CDS            lacI (fragment): lac repressor; lacI; The lac repressor binds to the lac operator to inhibit transcription in E. coli. This inhibition can be relieved by adding lactose or isopropyl-β-D-thiogalactopyranoside (IPTG).
   3394..3416    +  promoter       SV40 promoter (fragment): SV40 enhancer and early promoter
   3440..3575    +  rep_origin     SV40 ori: SV40 origin of replication
   3595..3729    +  polyA_signal   SV40 poly(A) signal: SV40 polyadenylation signal
   3731..3785    -  CDS            lacI (fragment): lac repressor; lacI; The lac repressor binds to the lac operator to inhibit transcription in E. coli. This inhibition can be relieved by adding lactose or isopropyl-β-D-thiogalactopyranoside (IPTG).
   3968..4556    -  rep_origin     ori: high-copy-number ColE1/pMB1/pBR322/pUC origin of replication
   4727..5587    -  CDS            AmpR: β-lactamase; bla; confers resistance to ampicillin, carbenicillin, and related antibiotics
   5588..5692    -  promoter       AmpR promoter: bla
>Addgene plasmid #200818 | pCAGGS-MTS(S12A)-EGFP-V5 | addgene full sequence | sequence record 410626 | Addgene NGS Result
GGTCGACATTGATTATTGACTAGTTATTAATAGTAATCAATTACGGGGTCATTAGTTCATAGCCCATATA
TGGAGTTCCGCGTTACATAACTTACGGTAAATGGCCCGCCTGGCTGACCGCCCAACGACCCCCGCCCATT
GACGTCAATAATGACGTATGTTCCCATAGTAACGCCAATAGGGACTTTCCATTGACGTCAATGGGTGGAG
TATTTACGGTAAACTGCCCACTTGGCAGTACATCAAGTGTATCATATGCCAAGTACGCCCCCTATTGACG
TCAATGACGGTAAATGGCCCGCCTGGCATTATGCCCAGTACATGACCTTATGGGACTTTCCTACTTGGCA
GTACATCTACGTATTAGTCATCGCTATTACCATGGTCGAGGTGAGCCCCACGTTCTGCTTCACTCTCCCC
ATCTCCCCCCCCTCCCCACCCCCAATTTTGTATTTATTTATTTTTTAATTATTTTGTGCAGCGATGGGGG
CGGGGGGGGGGGGGGGGSGCGCCRGGGGGGGGGGGGGGGGGGGGGGGGGGGGGGGGGGSGRGGCGGAGAG
GTGCGGCGGCAGCCAATCAGAGCGGCGCGCTCCGAAAGTTTCCTTTTATGGCGAGGCGGCGGCGGCGGCG
GCCCTATAAAAAGCGAAGCGCGCGGCGGGCGGGAGTCGCTGCGCGCTGCCTTCGCCCCGTGCCCCGCTCC
GCCGCCGCCTCGCGCCGCCCGCCCCGGCTCTGACTGACCGCGTTACTCCCACAGGTGAGCGGGCGGGACG
GCCCTTCTCCTCCGGGCTGTAATTAGCGCTTGGTTTAATGACGGCTTGTTTCTTTTCTGTGGCTGCGTGA
AAGCCTTGAGGGGCTCCGGGAGGGCCCTTTGTGCGGGGGGAGCGGCTCGGGGGGTGCGTGCGTGTGTGTG
TGCGTGGGGAGCGCCGCGTGCGGCTCCGCGCTGCCCGGCGGCTGTGAGCGCTGCGGGCGCGGCGCGGGGC
TTTGTGCGCTCCGCAGTGTGCGCGAGGGGAGCGCGGCCGGGGGCGGTGCCCCGCGGTGCGGGGGGGGCTG
CGAGGGGAACAAAGGCTGCGTGCGGGGTGTGTGCGTGGGGGGGTGAGCAGGGGGTGTGGGCGCGTCGGTC
GGGCTGCAACCCCCCCTGCACCCCCCTCCCCGAGTTGCTGAGCACGGCCCGGCTTCGGGTGCGGGGCTCC
GTACGGGGCGTGGCGCGGGGCTCGCCGTGCCGGGCGGGGGGTGGCGGCAGGKGGGGGTGCCGGGCGGGGC
GGGGCCGCCTCGGGCCGGGGRGGGCTCGGGGGAGGGGCGCGGCGGCCCCCGGAGCGCCGGCGGCTGTCGA
GGCGCGGCGAGCCGCAGCCATTGCCTTTTATGGTAATCGTGCGAGAGGGCGCAGGGACTTCCTTTGTCCC
AAATCTGTGCGGAGCCGAAATCTGGGAGGCGCCGCCGCACCCCCTCTAGCGGGCGCGGGGCGAAGCGGTG
CGGCGCCGGCAGGAAGGAAATGGGCGGGGAGGGCCTTCGTGCGTCGCCGCGCCGCCGTCCCCTTCTCCCT
CTCCAGCCTCGGGGCTGTCCGCGGGGGGACGGCTGCCTTCGGGGGGGACGGGGCAGGGCGGGGTTCGGCT
TCTGGCGTGTGACCGGCGGCTCTAGAGCCTCTGCTAACCATGTTCATGCCTTCTTCTTTTTCCTACAGCT
CCTGGGCAACGTGCTGGTTATTGTGCTGTCTCATCATTTTGGCAAAGAATTCATATGCGGCCGCATGGCG
TTTCTCCGAAGCATGTGGGGCGTGCTGGCTGCCCTGGGAAGGTCTGGAGCAGAGCTGTGCACCGGCTGTG
GAAGTCGACTGCGCTCCCCCTTCAGTTTTGTGTATTTACCGAGGTGGTTTTCAAAGCTTGTGAGCAAGGG
CGAGGAGCTGTTCACCGGGGTGGTGCCCATCCTGGTCGAGCTGGACGGCGACGTAAACGGCCACAAGTTC
AGCGTGTCCGGCGAGGGCGAGGGCGATGCCACCTACGGCAAGCTGACCCTGAAGTTCATCTGCACCACCG
GCAAGCTGCCCGTGCCCTGGCCCACCCTCGTGACCACCCTGACCTACGGCGTGCAGTGCTTCAGCCGCTA
CCCCGACCACATGAAGCAGCACGACTTCTTCAAGTCCGCCATGCCCGAAGGCTACGTCCAGGAGCGCACC
ATCTTCTTCAAGGACGACGGCAACTACAAGACCCGCGCCGAGGTGAAGTTCGAGGGCGACACCCTGGTGA
ACCGCATCGAGCTGAAGGGCATCGACTTCAAGGAGGACGGCAACATCCTGGGGCACAAGCTGGAGTACAA
CTACAACAGCCACAACGTCTATATCATGGCCGACAAGCAGAAGAACGGCATCAAGGTGAACTTCAAGATC
CGCCACAACATCGAGGACGGCAGCGTGCAGCTCGCCGACCACTACCAGCAGAACACCCCCATCGGCGACG
GCCCCGTGCTGCTGCCCGACAACCACTACCTGAGCACCCAGTCCGCCCTGAGCAAAGACCCCAACGAGAA
GCGCGATCACATGGTCCTGCTGGAGTTCGTGACCGCCGCCGGGATCACTCTCGGCATGGACGAGCTGTAC
AAGACGCGTGAAGGTACCAGGGGTAAGCCTATCCCTAACCCTCTCCTCGGTCTCGATTCTACGTAAGAAT
TCACTCCTCAGGTGCAGGCTGCCTATCAGAAGGTGGTGGCTGGTGTGGCCAATGCCCTGGCTCACAAATA
CCACTGAGATCTTTTTCCCTCTGCCAAAAATTATGGGGACATCATGAAGCCCCTTGAGCATCTGACTTCT
GGCTAATAAAGGAAATTTATTTTCATTGCAATAGTGTGTTGGAATTTTTTGTGTCTCTCACTCGGAAGGA
CATATGGGAGGGCAAATCATTTAAAACATCAGAATGAGTATTTGGTTTAGAGTTTGGCAACATATGCCCA
TATGCTGGCTGCCATGAACAAAGGTTGGCTATAAAGAGGTCATCAGTATATGAAACAGCCCCCTGCTGTC
CATTCCTTATTCCATAGAAAAGCCTTGACTTGAGGTTAGATTTTTTTTATATTTTGTTTTGTGTTATTTT
TTTCTTTAACATCCCTAAAATTTTCCTTACATGTTTTACTAGCCAGATTTTTCCTCCTCTCCTGACTACT
CCCAGTCATAGCTGTCCCTCTTCTCTTATGGAGATCCCTCGACCTGCAGCCCAAGCTTGGCGTAATCATG
GTCATAGCTGTTTCCTGTGTGAAATTGTTATCCGCTCACAATTCCACACAACATACGAGCCGGAAGCATA
AAGTGTAAAGCCTGGGGTGCCTAATGAGTGAGCTAACTCACATTAATTGCGTTGCGCTCACTGCCCGCTT
TCCAGTCGGGAAACCTGTCGTGCCAGCGGATCCGCATCTCAATTAGTCAGCAACCATAGTCCCGCCCCTA
ACTCCGCCCATCCCGCCCCTAACTCCGCCCAGTTCCGCCCATTCTCCGCCCCATGGCTGACTAATTTTTT
TTATTTATGCAGAGGCCGAGGCCGCCTCGGCCTCTGAGCTATTCCAGAAGTAGTGAGGAGGCTTTTTTGG
AGGCCTAGGCTTTTGCAAAAAGCTAACTTGTTTATTGCAGCTTATAATGGTTACAAATAAAGCAATAGCA
TCACAAATTTCACAAATAAAGCATTTTTTTCACTGCATTCTAGTTGTGGTTTGTCCAAACTCATCAATGT
ATCTTATCATGTCTGGATCCGCTGCATTAATGAATCGGCCAACGCGCGGGGAGAGGCGGTTTGCGTATTG
GGCGCTCTTCCGCTTCCTCGCTCACTGACTCGCTGCGCTCGGTCGTTCGGCTGCGGCGAGCGGTATCAGC
TCACTCAAAGGCGGTAATACGGTTATCCACAGAATCAGGGGATAACGCAGGAAAGAACATGTGAGCAAAA
GGCCAGCAAAAGGCCAGGAACCGTAAAAAGGCCGCGTTGCTGGCGTTTTTCCATAGGCTCCGCCCCCCTG
ACGAGCATCACAAAAATCGACGCTCAAGTCAGAGGTGGCGAAACCCGACAGGACTATAAAGATACCAGGC
GTTTCCCCCTGGAAGCTCCCTCGTGCGCTCTCCTGTTCCGACCCTGCCGCTTACCGGATACCTGTCCGCC
TTTCTCCCTTCGGGAAGCGTGGCGCTTTCTCATAGCTCACGCTGTAGGTATCTCAGTTCGGTGTAGGTCG
TTCGCTCCAAGCTGGGCTGTGTGCACGAACCCCCCGTTCAGCCCGACCGCTGCGCCTTATCCGGTAACTA
TCGTCTTGAGTCCAACCCGGTAAGACACGACTTATCGCCACTGGCAGCAGCCACTGGTAACAGGATTAGC
AGAGCGAGGTATGTAGGCGGTGCTACAGAGTTCTTGAAGTGGTGGCCTAACTACGGCTACACTAGAAGAA
CAGTATTTGGTATCTGCGCTCTGCTGAAGCCAGTTACCTTCGGAAAAAGAGTTGGTAGCTCTTGATCCGG
CAAACAAACCACCGCTGGTAGCGGTGGTTTTTTTGTTTGCAAGCAGCAGATTACGCGCAGAAAAAAAGGA
TCTCAAGAAGATCCTTTGATCTTTTCTACGGGGTCTGACGCTCAGTGGAACGAAAACTCACGTTAAGGGA
TTTTGGTCATGAGATTATCAAAAAGGATCTTCACCTAGATCCTTTTAAATTAAAAATGAAGTTTTAAATC
AATCTAAAGTATATATGAGTAAACTTGGTCTGACAGTTACCAATGCTTAATCAGTGAGGCACCTATCTCA
GCGATCTGTCTATTTCGTTCATCCATAGTTGCCTGACTCCCCGTCGTGTAGATAACTACGATACGGGAGG
GCTTACCATCTGGCCCCAGTGCTGCAATGATACCGCGAGACCCACGCTCACCGGCTCCAGATTTATCAGC
AATAAACCAGCCAGCCGGAAGGGCCGAGCGCAGAAGTGGTCCTGCAACTTTATCCGCCTCCATCCAGTCT
ATTAATTGTTGCCGGGAAGCTAGAGTAAGTAGTTCGCCAGTTAATAGTTTGCGCAACGTTGTTGCCATTG
CTACAGGCATCGTGGTGTCACGCTCGTCGTTTGGTATGGCTTCATTCAGCTCCGGTTCCCAACGATCAAG
GCGAGTTACATGATCCCCCATGTTGTGCAAAAAAGCGGTTAGCTCCTTCGGTCCTCCGATCGTTGTCAGA
AGTAAGTTGGCCGCAGTGTTATCACTCATGGTTATGGCAGCACTGCATAATTCTCTTACTGTCATGCCAT
CCGTAAGATGCTTTTCTGTGACTGGTGAGTACTCAACCAAGTCATTCTGAGAATAGTGTATGCGGCGACC
GAGTTGCTCTTGCCCGGCGTCAATACGGGATAATACCGCGCCACATAGCAGAACTTTAAAAGTGCTCATC
ATTGGAAAACGTTCTTCGGGGCGAAAACTCTCAAGGATCTTACCGCTGTTGAGATCCAGTTCGATGTAAC
CCACTCGTGCACCCAACTGATCTTCAGCATCTTTTACTTTCACCAGCGTTTCTGGGTGAGCAAAAACAGG
AAGGCAAAATGCCGCAAAAAAGGGAATAAGGGCGACACGGAAATGTTGAATACTCATACTCTTCCTTTTT
CAATATTATTGAAGCATTTATCAGGGTTATTGTCTCATGAGCGGATACATATTTGAATGTATTTAGAAAA
ATAAACAAATAGGGGTTCCGCGCACATTTCCCCGAAAAGTGCCACCTG
